>Addgene plasmid #149010 | pGBW-m4046381 | addgene full sequence | sequence record 297723 | Ginkgo NGS Result
GCGGCCGCCCCACACACCATAGCTTCAAAATGTTTCTACTCCTTTTTTACTCTTCCAGATTTTCTCGGAC
TCCGCGCATCGCCGTACCACTTCAAAACACCCAAGCACAGCATACTAAATTTCCCCTCTTTCTTCCTCTA
GGGTGTCGTTAATTACCCGTACTAAAGGTTTGGAAAAGAAAAAAGAGACCGCCTCGTTTCTTTTTCTTCG
TCGAAAAAGGCAATAAAAATTTTTATCACGTTTCTTTTTCTTGAAAATTTTTTTTTTTGATTTTTTTCTC
TTTCGATGACCTCCCATTGATATTTAAGTTAATAAACGGTCTTCAATTTCTCAAGTTTCAGTTTCATTTT
TCTTGTTCTATTACAACTTTTTTTACTTCTTGCTCATTAGAAAGAAAGCATAGCAATCTAATCTAAGTTT
TAATTACAAAATGGCAGATTCCAACGGTACTATTACCGTTGAAGAGCTTAAAAAGCTCCTTGAACAATGG
AACCTAGTAATAGGTTTCCTATTCCTTACATGGATTTGTCTTCTACAATTTGCCTATGCCAACAGGAATA
GGTTTTTGTATATAATTAAGTTAATTTTCCTCTGGCTGTTATGGCCAGTAACTTTAGCTTGTTTTGTGCT
TGCTGCTGTTTACAGAATAAATTGGATCACCGGTGGAATTGCTATCGCAATGGCTTGTCTTGTAGGCTTG
ATGTGGCTCAGCTACTTCATTGCTTCTTTCAGACTGTTTGCGCGTACGCGTTCCATGTGGTCATTCAATC
CAGAAACTAACATTCTTCTCAACGTGCCACTCCATGGCACTATTCTGACCAGACCGCTTCTAGAAAGTGA
ACTCGTAATCGGAGCTGTGATCCTTCGTGGACATCTTCGTATTGCTGGACACCATCTAGGACGCTGTGAC
ATCAAGGACCTGCCTAAAGAAATCACTGTTGCTACATCACGAACGCTTTCTTATTACAAATTGGGAGCTT
CGCAGCGTGTAGCAGGTGACTCAGGTTTTGCTGCATACAGTCGCTACAGGATTGGCAACTATAAATTAAA
CACAGACCATTCCAGTAGCAGTGACAATATTGCTTTGCTTGTACAGCTCGTGCCGAGAGGTTCTGATTAT
AAAGATCATGATGGTGATTATAAAGATCATGATATTGATTATAAAGATGATGATGATAAATAAACAGGCC
CCTTTTCCTTTGTCGATATCATGTAATTAGTTATGTCACGCTTACATTCACGCCCTCCTCCCACATCCGC
TCTAACCGAAAAGGAAGGAGTTAGACAACCTGAAGTCTAGGTCCCTATTTATTTTTTTTAATAGTTATGT
TAGTATTAAGAACGTTATTTATATTTCAAATTTTTCTTTTTTTTCTGTACAAAGCGGCCGCCGAACCACT
AGTGCACTGCAGTACACGGTTTCCTTGAAATTTTTTTGATTCGGTAATCTCCGAACAGAAGGAAGAACGA
AGGAAGGAGCACAGACTTAGATTGGTATATATACGCATATGTAGTGTTGAAGAAACATGAAATTGCCCAG
TATTCTTAACCCAACTGCACAGAACAAAAACGTGCAGGAAACGAAGATAAATCATGTCGAAAGCTACATA
TAAGGAACGTGCTGCTACTCATCCTAGTCCTGTTGCTGCCAAGCTATTTAATATCATGCACGAAAAGCAA
ACAAACTTGTGTGCTTCATTGGATGTTCGTACCACCAAGGAATTACTGGAGTTAGTTGAAGCATTAGGTC
CCAAAATTTGTTTACTAAAAACACATGTGGATATCTTGACTGATTTTTCCATGGAGGGCACAGTTAAGCC
GCTAAAGGCATTATCCGCCAAGTACAATTTTTTACTCTTCGAGGACAGAAAATTTGCTGACATTGGTAAT
ACAGTCAAATTGCAGTACTCTGCGGGTGTATACAGAATAGCAGAATGGGCAGACATTACGAATGCACACG
GTGTGGTGGGCCCAGGTATTGTTAGCGGTTTGAAGCAGGCGGCAGAAGAAGTAACAAAGGAACCTAGAGG
CCTTTTGATGTTAGCAGAATTGTCATGCAAGGGCTCCCTATCTACTGGAGAATATACTAAGGGTACTGTT
GACATTGCGAAGAGCGACAAAGATTTTGTTATCGGCTTTATTGCTCAAAGAGACATGGGTGGAAGAGATG
AAGGTTACGATTGGTTGATTATGACACCCGGTGTGGGTTTAGATGACAAGGGAGATGCATTGGGTCAACA
GTATAGAACCGTGGATGATGTGGTTTCTACAGGATCTGACATTATTATTGTTGGAAGAGGACTATTTGCA
AAGGGAAGGGATGCTAAGGTAGAGGGTGAACGTTACAGAAAAGCAGGCTGGGAAGCATATTTGAGAAGAT
GCGGCCAGCAAAACTAAAAAACTGTATTATAAGTAAATGCATGTATACTAAACTCACAAATTAGAGCTTC
AATTTAATTATATCAGTTATTACCCGAGTAACGAAGCATCTGTGCTTCATTTTGTAGAACAAAAATGCAA
CGCGAGAGCGCTAATTTTTCAAACAAAGAATCTGAGCTGCATTTTTACAGAACAGAAATGCAACGCGAAA
GCGCTATTTTACCAACGAAGAATCTGTGCTTCATTTTTGTAAAACAAAAATGCAACGCGAGAGCGCTAAT
TTTTCAAACAAAGAATCTGAGCTGCATTTTTACAGAACAGAAATGCAACGCGAGAGCGCTATTTTACCAA
CAAAGAATCTATACTTCTTTTTTGTTCTACAAAAATGCATCCCGAGAGCGCTATTTTTCTAACAAAGCAT
CTTAGATTACTTTTTTTCTCCTTTGTGCGCTCTATAATGCAGTCTCTTGATAACTTTTTGCACTGTAGGT
CCGTTAAGGTTAGAAGAAGGCTACTTTGGTGTCTATTTTCTCTTCCATAAAAAAAGCCTGACTCCACTTC
CCGCGTTTACTGATTACTAGCGAAGCTGCGGGTGCATTTTTTCAAGATAAAGGCATCCCCGATTATATTC
TATACCGATGTGGATTGCGCATACTTTGTGAACAGAAAGTGATAGCGTTGATGATTCTTCATTGGTCAGA
AAATTATGAACGGTTTCTTCTATTTTGTCTCTATATACTACGTATAGGAAATGTTTACATTTTCGTATTG
TTTTCGATTCACTCTATGAATAGTTCTTACTACAATTTTTTTGTCTAAAGAGTAATACTAGAGATAAACA
TAAAAAATGTAGAGGTCGAGTTTAGATGCAAGTTCAAGGAGCGAAAGGTGGATGGGTAGGTTATATAGGG
ATATAGCACAGAGATATATAGCAAAGAGATACTTTTGAGCAATGTTTGTGGAAGCGGTATTCGCAATATT
TTAGTAGCTCGTTACAGTCCGGTGCGTTTTTGGTTTTTTGAAAGTGCGTCATCAGAGCGCTTTTGGTTTT
CAAAAGCGCTCTGAAGTTCCTATACTTTCTAGCTAGAGAATAGGAACTTCCCGAGCGGCCGCGTGTTACA
AGCTTGACTCCAGCGTAACTGGACTGCAATCAACTCACTGGCTCACCTTCACGGGTGGGCCTTTCTTCGG
TAGAAAATCAAAGGATCTTCTTGAGATCCTTTTTTTCTGCGCGTAATCTGCTGCTTGCAAACAAAAAAAC
CACCGCTACCAGCGGTGGTTTGTTTGCCGGATCAAGAGCTACCAACTCTTTTTCCGAGGTAACTGGCTTC
AGCAGAGCGCAGATACCAAATACTGTTCTTCTAGTGTAGCCGTAGTTAGGCCACCACTTCAAGAACTCTG
TAGCACCGCCTACATACCTCGCTCTGCTAATCCTGTTACCAGTGGCTGCTGCCAGTGGCGATAAGTCGTG
TCTTACCGGGTTGGACTCAAGACGATAGTTACCGGATAAGGCGCAGCGGTCGGGCTGAACGGGGGGTTCG
TGCACACAGCCCAGCTTGGAGCGAACGACCTACACCGAACTGAGATACCTACAGCGTGAGCTATGAGAAA
GCGCCACGCTTCCCGAAGGGAGAAAGGCGGACAGGTATCCGGTAAGCGGCAGGGTCGGAACAGGAGAGCG
CACGAGGGAGCTTCCAGGGGTAAACGCCTGGTATCTTTATAGTCCTGTCGGGTTTCGCCACCTCTGACTT
GAGCATCGATTTTTGTGATGCTCGTCAGGGGGGCGGAGCCTATGGAAAAACGCCAGCAACGCAGAAAGGC
CCACCCGAAGGTGAGCCAGGTGATTACATTTGGGCCCTCATCAGAGGTTTTCACCGTCATCACCGAAACG
CGCGAGGCAGCTGCGGTAAAGCTCATCAGCGTGGTCGTGAAGCGATTCACAGATGTCTGCCTGTTCATCC
GCGTCCAGCTCGTTGAGTTTCTCCAGAAGCGTTAATGTCTGGCTTCTGATAAAGCGGGCCATGTTAAGGG
CGGTTTTTTCCTGTTTGGTCACTTACCAATGCTTAATCAGTGAGGCACCTATCTCAGCGATCTGTCTATT
TCGTTCATCCATAGTTGCCTGACTCCCCGTCGTGTAGATAACTACGATGCGGGAGGGCTTACCATCTGGC
CCCAGTGCTGCAATGATACCGCGAGACCCACGCTCACCGGCTCCAGATTTATCAGCAATAAACCAGCCAG
CCGGGAGGGCCGAGCGCAGAAGTGATCCTGCAACTTTATCCGCCTCCATCCAGTCTATTAATTGTTGCCG
GGAAGCTAGAGTAAGTAGTTCGCCAGTTAATAGTTTGCGCAACGTTGTTGCCATTGCTACAGGCATCGTG
GTGTCACGCTCGTCGTTTGGTATGGCTTCATTCAGCTCCGGTTCCCAACGATCAAGGCGAGTTACATGAT
CCCCCATGTTGTGCAAAAAAGCGGTTAGCTCCTTCGGTCCTCCGATCGTTGCCAGAAGTAAGTTGGCCGC
AGTGTTATCACTCATGGTTATGGCAGCACTGCATAATTCTCTTACTGTCATGCCATCCGTGAGATGCTTT
TCTGTGACTGGTGAGTACTCAACCAAGTCATTCTGAGAATAGTGTATGCGGCGACCGAGTTGCTCTTGCC
CGGCGTCAATACGGGATAATACCGCGCCACATAGCAGAACTTTAAAAGTGCTCATCATTGGAAAACGTTC
TTCGGGGCGTAAACTCTCAAGGATCTTACCGCTGTTGAGATCCAGTTCGATGTAACCCACTCGTGCACCC
AACTGATCTTCAGCATCTTTTACTTTCACCAGCGTTTCTGGGTGAGCAAAAACAGGAAGGCAAAATGCCG
CAAAAAAGGGAATAAGGGCGACACGGAAATGTTGAATACTCATTTTAGCTTCCTTAGCTCCTGAAAATCT
CGATAACTCAAAAAATACGCCCGGTAGTGATCTTATTTCATTATGGTGAAAGTTGGAACCTCTTACGTGC
CGATCAAGTCAAAAGCCTCCGGTCGGAGGCTTTTGACTTTCTGCTATGGAGGTCAGGTATGATTTAAATG
GTCAGTTAGA
Features (pLannotate 1.2.2; 14 found; start..end, strand, type, name):
     10..417     +  promoter       TEF1 promoter: S. cerevisiae TEF1; promoter for EF-1α
    431..1096    +  CDS            VME1_SARS2: Experimental evidence at protein level: Swiss-Prot protein existence level 1. Component of the viral envelope that plays a central role in virus morphogenesis and assembly via its interactions with other viral proteins (By similarity). Regulates the localization of S protein at cis-Golgi, the place of virus budding (PubMed:33229438). May act by binding cytoplasmic c-terminus of S (PubMed:33229438). From Severe acute respiratory syndrome coronavirus 2 (2019-nCoV) (SARS-CoV-2).
   1114..1131    +  CDS            3xFLAG (fragment): three tandem FLAG® epitope tags, followed by an enterokinase cleavage site
   1209..1381    +  terminator     CYC1 terminator (fragment): S. cerevisiae CYC1; transcription terminator for CYC1
   1417..1593    +  promoter       URA3 promoter (fragment): S. cerevisiae URA3
   1594..2397    +  CDS            URA3: orotidine-5'-phosphate decarboxylase, required for uracil biosynthesis; S. cerevisiae URA3; yeast auxotrophic marker, counterselectable with 5-fluoroorotic acid (5-FOA)
   2480..3462    -  rep_origin     2μ ori: yeast 2μ plasmid origin of replication
   3540..3569    +  terminator     T3Te terminator: phage T3 early transcription terminator
   3591..4178    +  rep_origin     ori: high-copy-number ColE1/pMB1/pBR322/pUC origin of replication
   4190..4217    -  terminator     T7Te terminator: phage T7 early transcription terminator
   4241..4432    -  CDS            rop: Rop protein, which maintains plasmids at low copy number; rop
   4433..5293    -  CDS            AmpR: β-lactamase; bla; confers resistance to ampicillin, carbenicillin, and related antibiotics
   5294..5396    -  promoter       cat promoter: promoter of the E. coli cat gene encoding chloramphenicol acetyltransferase
   5397..5428    -  terminator     tonB terminator: bidirectional E. coli tonB-P14 transcription terminator
