[The description below was written by a language model from this plasmid's Addgene catalogue record and pLannotate feature annotations shown in this document.]
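Description:
pGBW-m4046381 is a yeast episomal expression plasmid for producing the SARS-CoV-2 membrane (M) glycoprotein in Saccharomyces cerevisiae. It is a shuttle vector. In yeast it replicates through the 2μ origin, which gives multicopy episomal maintenance, and is selected by URA3 complementation of uracil auxotrophy; URA3 can also be counterselected with 5-FOA. In E. coli it uses a ColE1/pUC-type origin and an ampicillin resistance gene (β-lactamase), which the annotation shows being driven by a cat promoter. The bacterial module is insulated by short phage T3Te and T7Te terminators and a tonB terminator. A rop-like segment is annotated next to AmpR, although the catalogue lists the plasmid as high copy.

The expression cassette places the wild-type M coding sequence, made by gene synthesis from the NCBI reference protein, under the constitutive S. cerevisiae TEF1 promoter, with a CYC1 terminator downstream. The record describes a backbone-encoded C-terminal tag made up of a thrombin cleavage site followed by 3xFLAG. This allows immunodetection or affinity capture of the protein, with the option of removing the epitope by protease treatment. The feature table picks up only a short 3xFLAG fragment just after the M open reading frame and does not annotate the thrombin site. The depositor notes that the sequencing used for quality control may not fully cover the plasmid, and the sequenced record of 5,470 nt is larger than the sum of the stated backbone and insert sizes. The cloning method is not recorded beyond mention of a NotI site. The construct is suited to expressing tagged M protein in yeast for purification, localization or interaction studies.
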