Addgene plasmid #149010: pGBW-m4046381
Purpose: Yeast Expression plasmid for SARS-CoV-2 M (membrane)
Depositing lab: Ginkgo Bioworks & Benjie Chen. Depositing organization: Ginkgo Bioworks.
Backbone
  Vector backbone: AmpR; 2u URA3
  Backbone size w/o insert (bp): 4078
  Vector type: Yeast Expression
  Selectable markers: URA3
Growth in bacteria
  Bacterial resistance: Ampicillin, 100 μg/mL
  Growth temperature: 37°C
  Growth strain: DH5alpha
  Copy number: High Copy
Gene/Insert
  Gene/Insert name: SARS-CoV-2 M (membrane) (alt names: membrane glycoprotein; M protein)
  Species: Severe acute respiratory syndrome coronavirus 2
  Insert size (bp): 662
  Mutation: wt
  Entrez Gene: M (a.k.a. GU280_gp05)
  Promoter: pTEF1
  Tag / fusion protein: Cleavable thrombin;3xFLAG (C terminal on backbone)
  Cloning method: Unknown
Resource information
  A portion of this plasmid was derived from a plasmid made by: GinkgoBioworks
Depositor comments: NCBI Reference Sequence: YP_009724393.1. Created by gene synthesis with Not1 site. NGS used for QC was performed by Ginkgo and may not fully cover the entire plasmid.
How to cite: pGBW-m4046381 was a gift from Ginkgo Bioworks & Benjie Chen (Addgene plasmid # 149010 ; http://n2t.net/addgene:149010 ; RRID:Addgene_149010)
